>Addgene plasmid #210267 | mCherry-NIP45 D394R | addgene full sequence | sequence record 416604 | Addgene NGS Result
GTTACAAATAAAGCAATAGCATCACAAATTTCACAAATAAAGCATTTTTTTCACTGCATTCTAGTTGTGG
TTTGTCCAAACTCATCAATGTATCTTATCATGTCTGTATACCGTCGACCTCTAGCTAGAGCTTGGCGTAA
TCATGGTCATAGCTGTTTCCTGTGTGAAATTGTTATCCGCTCACAATTCCACACAACATACGAGCCGGAA
GCATAAAGTGTAAAGCCTGGGGTGCCTAATGAGTGAGCTAACTCACATTAATTGCGTTGCGCTCACTGCC
CGCTTTCCAGTCGGGAAACCTGTCGTGCCAGCTGCATTAATGAATCGGCCAACGCGCGGGGAGAGGCGGT
TTGCGTATTGGGCGCTCTTCCGCTTCCTCGCTCACTGACTCGCTGCGCTCGGTCGTTCGGCTGCGGCGAG
CGGTATCAGCTCACTCAAAGGCGGTAATACGGTTATCCACAGAATCAGGGGATAACGCAGGAAAGAACAT
GTGAGCAAAAGGCCAGCAAAAGGCCAGGAACCGTAAAAAGGCCGCGTTGCTGGCGTTTTTCCATAGGCTC
CGCCCCCCTGACGAGCATCACAAAAATCGACGCTCAAGTCAGAGGTGGCGAAACCCGACAGGACTATAAA
GATACCAGGCGTTTCCCCCTGGAAGCTCCCTCGTGCGCTCTCCTGTTCCGACCCTGCCGCTTACCGGATA
CCTGTCCGCCTTTCTCCCTTCGGGAAGCGTGGCGCTTTCTCATAGCTCACGCTGTAGGTATCTCAGTTCG
GTGTAGGTCGTTCGCTCCAAGCTGGGCTGTGTGCACGAACCCCCCGTTCAGCCCGACCGCTGCGCCTTAT
CCGGTAACTATCGTCTTGAGTCCAACCCGGTAAGACACGACTTATCGCCACTGGCAGCAGCCACTGGTAA
CAGGATTAGCAGAGCGAGGTATGTAGGCGGTGCTACAGAGTTCTTGAAGTGGTGGCCTAACTACGGCTAC
ACTAGAAGAACAGTATTTGGTATCTGCGCTCTGCTGAAGCCAGTTACCTTCGGAAAAAGAGTTGGTAGCT
CTTGATCCGGCAAACAAACCACCGCTGGTAGCGGTGGTTTTTTTGTTTGCAAGCAGCAGATTACGCGCAG
AAAAAAAGGATCTCAAGAAGATCCTTTGATCTTTTCTACGGGGTCTGACGCTCAGTGGAACGAAAACTCA
CGTTAAGGGATTTTGGTCATGAGATTATCAAAAAGGATCTTCACCTAGATCCTTTTAAATTAAAAATGAA
GTTTTAAATCAATCTAAAGTATATATGAGTAAACTTGGTCTGACAGTTACCAATGCTTAATCAGTGAGGC
ACCTATCTCAGCGATCTGTCTATTTCGTTCATCCATAGTTGCCTGACTCCCCGTCGTGTAGATAACTACG
ATACGGGAGGGCTTACCATCTGGCCCCAGTGCTGCAATGATACCGCGAGACCCACGCTCACCGGCTCCAG
ATTTATCAGCAATAAACCAGCCAGCCGGAAGGGCCGAGCGCAGAAGTGGTCCTGCAACTTTATCCGCCTC
CATCCAGTCTATTAATTGTTGCCGGGAAGCTAGAGTAAGTAGTTCGCCAGTTAATAGTTTGCGCAACGTT
GTTGCCATTGCTACAGGCATCGTGGTGTCACGCTCGTCGTTTGGTATGGCTTCATTCAGCTCCGGTTCCC
AACGATCAAGGCGAGTTACATGATCCCCCATGTTGTGCAAAAAAGCGGTTAGCTCCTTCGGTCCTCCGAT
CGTTGTCAGAAGTAAGTTGGCCGCAGTGTTATCACTCATGGTTATGGCAGCACTGCATAATTCTCTTACT
GTCATGCCATCCGTAAGATGCTTTTCTGTGACTGGTGAGTACTCAACCAAGTCATTCTGAGAATAGTGTA
TGCGGCGACCGAGTTGCTCTTGCCCGGCGTCAATACGGGATAATACCGCGCCACATAGCAGAACTTTAAA
AGTGCTCATCATTGGAAAACGTTCTTCGGGGCGAAAACTCTCAAGGATCTTACCGCTGTTGAGATCCAGT
TCGATGTAACCCACTCGTGCACCCAACTGATCTTCAGCATCTTTTACTTTCACCAGCGTTTCTGGGTGAG
CAAAAACAGGAAGGCAAAATGCCGCAAAAAAGGGAATAAGGGCGACACGGAAATGTTGAATACTCATACT
CTTCCTTTTTCAATATTATTGAAGCATTTATCAGGGTTATTGTCTCATGAGCGGATACATATTTGAATGT
ATTTAGAAAAATAAACAAATAGGGGTTCCGCGCACATTTCCCCGAAAAGTGCCACCTGACGTCGACGGAT
CGGGAGATCTCCCGATCCCCTATGGTGCACTCTCAGTACAATCTGCTCTGATGCCGCATAGTTAAGCCAG
TATCTGCTCCCTGCTTGTGTGTTGGAGGTCGCTGAGTAGTGCGCGAGCAAAATTTAAGCTACAACAAGGC
AAGGCTTGACCGACAATTGCATGAAGAATCTGCTTAGGGTTAGGCGTTTTGCGCTGCTTCGCGATGTACG
GGCCAGATATACGCGTTGACATTGATTATTGACTAGTTATTAATAGTAATCAATTACGGGGTCATTAGTT
CATAGCCCATATATGGAGTTCCGCGTTACATAACTTACGGTAAATGGCCCGCCTGGCTGACCGCCCAACG
ACCCCCGCCCATTGACGTCAATAATGACGTATGTTCCCATAGTAACGCCAATAGGGACTTTCCATTGACG
TCAATGGGTGGAGTATTTACGGTAAACTGCCCACTTGGCAGTACATCAAGTGTATCATATGCCAAGTACG
CCCCCTATTGACGTCAATGACGGTAAATGGCCCGCCTGGCATTATGCCCAGTACATGACCTTATGGGACT
TTCCTACTTGGCAGTACATCTACGTATTAGTCATCGCTATTACCATGGTGATGCGGTTTTGGCAGTACAT
CAATGGGCGTGGATAGCGGTTTGACTCACGGGGATTTCCAAGTCTCCACCCCATTGACGTCAATGGGAGT
TTGTTTTGGCACCAAAATCAACGGGACTTTCCAAAATGTCGTAACAACTCCGCCCCATTGACGCAAATGG
GCGGTAGGCGTGTACGGTGGGAGGTCTATATAAGCAGAGCTCTCCCTATCAGTGATAGAGATCTCCCTAT
CAGTGATAGAGATCGTCGACGAGCTCGTTTAGTGAACCGTCAGATCGCCTGGAGACGCCATCCACGCTGT
TTTGACCTCCATAGAAGACACCGGGACCGATCCAGCCTCCGGACTCTAGCGTTTAAACTTAAGCCACCAT
GGTGAGCAAGGGCGAGGAGGATAACATGGCCATCATCAAGGAGTTCATGCGCTTCAAGGTGCACATGGAG
GGCTCCGTGAACGGCCACGAGTTCGAGATCGAGGGCGAGGGCGAGGGCCGCCCCTACGAGGGCACCCAGA
CCGCCAAGCTGAAGGTGACCAAGGGTGGCCCCCTGCCCTTCGCCTGGGACATCCTGTCCCCTCAGTTCAT
GTACGGCTCCAAGGCCTACGTGAAGCACCCCGCCGACATCCCCGACTACTTGAAGCTGTCCTTCCCCGAG
GGCTTCAAGTGGGAGCGCGTGATGAACTTCGAGGACGGCGGCGTGGTGACCGTGACCCAGGACTCCTCCC
TGCAGGACGGCGAGTTCATCTACAAGGTGAAGCTGCGCGGCACCAACTTCCCCTCCGACGGCCCCGTAAT
GCAGAAGAAGACCATGGGCTGGGAGGCCTCCTCCGAGCGGATGTACCCCGAGGACGGCGCCCTGAAGGGC
GAGATCAAGCAGAGGCTGAAGCTGAAGGACGGCGGCCACTACGACGCTGAGGTCAAGACCACCTACAAGG
CCAAGAAGCCCGTGCAGCTGCCCGGCGCCTACAACGTCAACATCAAGTTGGACATCACCTCCCACAACGA
GGACTACACCATCGTGGAACAGTACGAACGCGCCGAGGGCCGCCACTCCACCGGCGGCATGGACGAGCTG
TACAAGGGTACCATGGCGGAGCCTGTGGGGAAGCGGGGCCGCTGGTCCGGAGGTAGCGGTGCCGGCCGAG
GGGGTCGGGGCGGCTGGGGCGGTCGGGGCCGGCGTCCTCGGGCCCAGCGGTCTCCATCCCGGGGCACGCT
GGACGTAGTGTCTGTGGACTTGGTCACCGACAGCGATGAGGAAATTCTGGAGGTCGCCACCGCTCGCGGT
GCCGCGGACGAGGTTGAGGTGGAGCCCCCGGAGCCCCCGGGGCCGGTCGCGTCCCGGGATAACAGCAACA
GTGACAGCGAAGGGGAGGACAGGCGGCCCGCAGGACCCCCGCGGGAGCCGGTCAGGCGGCGGCGGCGGCT
GGTGCTGGATCCGGGGGAGGCGCCGCTGGTTCCGGTGTACTCGGGGAAGGTTAAAAGCAGTTTGCGTTTG
ATCCCAGATGATCTATCCCTCCTGAAACTCTACCCTCCAGGGGATGAGGAAGAGGCAGAGCTGGCAGATT
CGAGTGGTCTCTACCATGAGGGCTCCCCATCACCAGGCTCTCCCTGGAAGACAAAGCTGAGGACTAAGGA
TAAAGAAGAGAAGAAAAAGACAGAGTTTCTGGATCTGGACAACTCTCCTCTGTCCCCACCTTCACCAAGG
ACCAAAAGCAGAACGCATACTCGGGCACTCAAGAAGTTAAGTGAGGTGAACAAGCGCCTCCAGGATCTCC
GTTCCTGTCTGAGCCCCAAGCCACCTCAGGGTCAAGAGCAACAGGGCCAAGAGGATGAAGTGGTCTTGGT
GGAAGGGCCCACCCTCCCAGAGACCCCCCGACTCTTCCCACTCAAAATCCGTTGCCGGGCTGACCTGGTC
AGATTGCCCCTCAGGATGTCGGAGCCCCTGCAGAGTGTGGTGGACCACATGGCCACCCACCTTGGGGTGT
CCCCAAGCAGGATCCTTTTGCTTTTTGGAGAGACAGAGCTATCACCTACTGCCACTCCCAGGACCCTAAA
GCTCGGAGTGGCTGACATCATTGACTGTGTGGTACTAACAAGTTCTCCAGAGGCCACAGAGACGTCCCAA
CAGCTCCAGCTCCGGGTGCAGGGAAAGGAGAAACACCAGACACTGGAAGTCTCACTGTCTCGAGATTCCC
CTCTAAAGACCCTCATGTCCCACTATGAGGAGGCCATGGGACTGTCGGGACGGAAGCTCTCCTTCTTCTT
TCGTGGGACAAAGCTTTCAGGCAGGGAGCTGCCAGCTGACCTGGGCATGGAATCTGGGGACCTCATTGAG
GTCTGGGGCTGAGCGGCCGCTCGAGTCTAGAGGGCCCGTTTAAACCCGCTGATCAGCCTCGACTGTGCCT
TCTAGTTGCCAGCCATCTGTTGTTTGCCCCTCCCCCGTGCCTTCCTTGACCCTGGAAGGTGCCACTCCCA
CTGTCCTTTCCTAATAAAATGAGGAAATTGCATCGCATTGTCTGAGTAGGTGTCATTCTATTCTGGGGGG
TGGGGTGGGGCAGGACAGCAAGGGGGAGGATTGGGAAGACAATAGCAGGCATGCTGGGGATGCGGTGGGC
TCTATGGCTTCTGAGGCGGAAAGAACCAGCTGGGGCTCTAGGGGGTATCCCC
[124 nt withheld, positions 5583-5706]
C
[91 nt withheld, positions 5708-5798]
AGGGTGATGGTTCACGTACCTAGAAGTTCCTATTCCGAAGTTCCTATTCTCTAGAAAGTATAGGAACTTC
CTTGGCCAAAAAGCCTGAACTCACCGCGACGTCTGTCGAGAAGTTTCTGATCGAAAAGTTCGACAGCGTC
TCCGACCTGATGCAGCTCTCGGAGGGCGAAGAATCTCGTGCTTTCAGCTTCGATGTAGGAGGGCGTGGAT
ATGTCCTGCGGGTAAATAGCTGCGCCGATGGTTTCTACAAAGATCGTTATGTTTATCGGCACTTTGCATC
GGCCGCGCTCCCGATTCCGGAAGTGCTTGACATTGGGGAATTCAGCGAGAGCCTGACCTATTGCATCTCC
CGCCGTGCACAGGGTGTCACGTTGCAAGACCTGCCTGAAACCGAACTGCCCGCTGTTCTGCAGCCGGTCG
CGGAGGCCATGGATGCGATCGCTGCGGCCGATCTTAGCCAGACGAGCGGGTTCGGCCCATTCGGACCGCA
AGGAATCGGTCAATACACTACATGGCGTGATTTCATATGCGCGATTGCTGATCCCCATGTGTATCACTGG
CAAACTGTGATGGACGACACCGTCAGTGCGTCCGTCGCGCAGGCTCTCGATGAGCTGATGCTTTGGGCCG
AGGACTGCCCCGAAGTCCGGCACCTCGTGCACGCGGATTTCGGCTCCAACAATGTCCTGACGGACAATGG
CCGCATAACAGCGGTCATTGACTGGAGCGAGGCGATGTTCGGGGATTCCCAATACGAGGTCGCCAACATC
TTCTTCTGGAGGCCGTGGTTGGCTTGTATGGAGCAGCAGACGCGCTACTTCGAGCGGAGGCATCCGGAGC
TTGCAGGATCGCCGCGGCTCCGGGCGTATATGCTCCGCATTGGTCTTGACCAACTCTATCAGAGCTTGGT
TGACGGCAATTTCGATGATGCAGCTTGGGCGCAGGGTCGATGCGACGCAATCGTCCGATCCGGAGCCGGG
ACTGTCGGGCGTACACAAATCGCCCGCAGAAGCGCGGCCGTCTGGACCGATGGCTGTGTAGAAGTACTCG
CCGATAGTGGAAACCGACGCCCCAGCACTCGTCCGAGGGCAAAGGAATAGCACGTACTACGAGATTTCGA
TTCCACCGCCGCCTTCTATGAAAGGTTGGGCTTCGGAATCGTTTTCCGGGACGCCGGCTGGATGATCCTC
CAGCGCGGGGATCTCATGCTGGAGTTCTTCGCCCACCCCAACTTGTTTATTGCAGCTTATAATG
Features (pLannotate 1.2.2; 22 found; start..end, strand, type, name):
    170..186     -  protein_bind   lac operator: The lac repressor binds to the lac operator to inhibit transcription in E. coli. This inhibition can be relieved by adding lactose or isopropyl-β-D-thiogalactopyranoside (IPTG). lac repressor encoded by lacI
    194..224     -  promoter       lac promoter: promoter for the E. coli lac operon
    239..260     -  protein_bind   CAP binding site: CAP binding activates transcription in the presence of cAMP. E. coli catabolite activator protein
    273..365     -  CDS            lacI (fragment): lac repressor; lacI; The lac repressor binds to the lac operator to inhibit transcription in E. coli. This inhibition can be relieved by adding lactose or isopropyl-β-D-thiogalactopyranoside (IPTG).
    548..1136    -  rep_origin     ori: high-copy-number ColE1/pMB1/pBR322/pUC origin of replication
   1307..2167    -  CDS            AmpR: β-lactamase; bla; confers resistance to ampicillin, carbenicillin, and related antibiotics
   2168..2272    -  promoter       AmpR promoter: bla
   2331..2383    -  misc_feature   bom (fragment): basis of mobility region from pBR322
   2538..2917    +  enhancer       CMV enhancer: human cytomegalovirus immediate early enhancer
   2918..3121    +  promoter       CMV promoter: human cytomegalovirus (CMV) immediate early promoter
   3123..3142    +  promoter       PLtetO-1 promoter (fragment): modified phage lambda PL promoter with tet operator sites (Lutz and Bujard, 1997)
   3144..3163    +  promoter       PLtetO-1 promoter (fragment): modified phage lambda PL promoter with tet operator sites (Lutz and Bujard, 1997)
   3171..3204    +  promoter       TRE3GV promoter (fragment): 3rd-generation Tet-responsive promoter that can be activated by binding of Tet-On® 3G, optimized for retroviral and lentiviral vectors
   3289..3996    +  CDS            mCherry: mCherry is a basic (constitutively fluorescent) red fluorescent protein published in 2004, derived from Discosoma sp.. It is reported to be a very rapidly-maturing monomer with low acid sensitivity.
   4003..5259    +  CDS            NFATC2IP: NF2IP_HUMAN - Also known as NIP45. Experimental evidence at protein level: Swiss-Prot protein existence level 1. In T-helper 2 (Th2) cells, regulates the magnitude of NFAT- driven transcription of a specific subset of cytokine genes, including IL3, IL4, IL5 and IL13, but not IL2. Recruits PRMT1 to the IL4 promoter; this leads to enhancement of histone H4 'Arg-3'-methylation and facilitates subsequent histone acetylation at the IL4 locus, thus promotes robust cytokine expression (By similarity). Down-regulates formation of poly-SUMO chains by UBE2I/UBC9 (By similarity). From Homo sapiens (Human
   5313..5537    +  polyA_signal   bGH poly(A) signal: bovine growth hormone polyadenylation signal
   5541..5562    +  promoter       SV40 promoter (fragment): SV40 enhancer and early promoter
   5583..5816    +  rep_origin     f1 ori (fragment) (sequence partly withheld): f1 bacteriophage origin of replication; arrow indicates direction of (+) strand synthesis
   5821..5868    +  protein_bind   FRT: FLP-mediated recombination occurs in the 8-bp core sequence TCTAGAAA (Turan and Bode, 2011). FLP recombinase from the Saccharomyces cerevisiae 2μ plasmid
   5876..6898    +  CDS            HygR: aminoglycoside phosphotransferase from E. coli; aph(4)-Ia; confers resistance to hygromycin
   6908..7033    +  CDS            ble (fragment): BLE_KLEPN - Experimental evidence at protein level: Swiss-Prot protein existence level 1. Binding protein with a strong affinity to the bleomycin family of antibiotics. Binds to CL990; an antimitotic-antibiotic compound. From Klebsiella pneumoniae.
   7028..97      +  polyA_signal   SV40 poly(A) signal (across the origin): SV40 polyadenylation signal
