[The description below was written by a language model from this plasmid's Addgene catalogue record and pLannotate feature annotations shown in this document.]
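Description:
mCherry-NIP45 D394R is a mammalian expression plasmid built on a pcDNA5/FRT/TO backbone carrying an N-terminal mCherry, designed for use with the Flp-In T-REx system. In E. coli it is maintained through a high-copy ColE1/pUC-type origin and selected with ampicillin via the β-lactamase gene. The annotated lac promoter/operator remnants, the partial f1 ori and the short ble fragment appear to be backbone leftovers rather than functional parts of the design.

The expression cassette uses the CMV enhancer and promoter followed by two tet operator sites (the CMV/TetO2 arrangement, picked up by the annotation software as short tet-operator promoter fragments). In host cells expressing the Tet repressor, transcription is held off until tetracycline or doxycycline is added. This promoter drives an mCherry coding sequence followed by human NIP45 (NFATC2IP), cloned between KpnI and NotI and terminated by the bGH polyadenylation signal. The insert is a synthetic version carrying the D394R substitution together with silent changes that make the transcript resistant to siRNA, so the tagged mutant can be expressed while the endogenous protein is depleted.

Downstream sits an FRT site directly ahead of a hygromycin resistance gene with an SV40 poly(A) signal. In this system, Flp-mediated recombination into a genomic FRT site places the hygromycin gene under a resident promoter, allowing selection of isogenic single-copy integrants. The blasticidin marker listed in the record has no corresponding feature in the plasmid and presumably refers to maintenance of the Tet repressor in the host line. The record's purpose is inducible expression of this tagged mutant, and the associated publication concerns a SUMO-NIP45 pathway that processes DNA catenanes.
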