Addgene plasmid #210267: mCherry-NIP45 D394R
Purpose: Inducible expression of N-terminally mCherry-tagged NIP45 D394R resistant to siRNA. Use with Flp-In T-Rex system.
Depositing lab: Niels Mailand. Depositing organization: University of Copenhagen. Publication: The SUMO-NIP45 pathway processes toxic DNA catenanes to prevent mitotic failure. Hertz EPT, Vega IA, Kruse T, Wang Y, Hendriks IA, Bizard AH, Eugui-Anta A, Hay RT, Nielsen ML, Nilsson J, Hickson ID, Mailand N. Nat Struct Mol Biol. 2023 Jul 20. doi: 10.1038/s41594-023-01045-0. PubMed 37474739.
Backbone
  Vector backbone: pcDNA5/FRT/TO/mCherry-N
  Backbone manufacturer: Invitrogen
  Vector type: Mammalian Expression
  Selectable markers: Hygromycin ; Blasticidin
Growth in bacteria
  Bacterial resistance: Ampicillin, 100 μg/mL
  Growth temperature: 37°C
  Growth strain: DH5alpha
  Copy number: High Copy
Gene/Insert
  Gene/Insert name: NIP45 D394R siRES
  Species: Synthetic
  Mutation: D394R, siRES
  Entrez Gene: NFATC2IP (a.k.a. ESC2, NIP45, RAD60)
  Promoter: CMV/TetO2
  Tag / fusion protein: mCherry (N terminal on backbone)
  Cloning method: Restriction Enzyme; 5′ cloning site KpnI (not destroyed); 3′ cloning site NotI (not destroyed)
  Sequencing primers: 5′ CMV-F; 3′ BGH-R
Terms and licenses: Academic/Nonprofit Terms; Industry Terms: Not Available to Industry
How to cite: mCherry-NIP45 D394R was a gift from Niels Mailand (Addgene plasmid # 210267 ; http://n2t.net/addgene:210267 ; RRID:Addgene_210267)
